>Addgene plasmid #222486 | pESC-LEU (V5 and HA) | addgene full sequence | sequence record 445556 | Addgene NGS Result
TCGCGCGTTTCGGTGATGACGGTGAAAACCTCTGACACATGCAGCTCCCGGAGACGGTCACAGCTTGTCT
GTAAGCGGATGCCGGGAGCAGACAAGCCCGTCAGGGCGCGTCAGCGGGTGTTGGCGGGTGTCGGGGCTGG
CTTAACTATGCGGCATCAGAGCAGATTGTACTGAGAGTGCACCATATCGACTACGTCGTTAAGGCCGTTT
CTGACAGAGTAAAATTCTTGAGGGAACTTTCACCATTATGGGAAATGGTTCAAGAAGGTATTGACTTAAA
CTCCATCAAATGGTCAGGTCATTGAGTGTTTTTTATTTGTTGTATTTTTTTTTTTTTAGAGAAAATCCTC
CAATATATAAATTAGGAATCATAGTTTCATGATTTTCTGTTACACCTAACTTTTTGTGTGGTGCCCTCCT
CCTTGTCAATATTAATGTTAAAGTGCAATTCTTTTTCCTTATCACGTTGAGCCATTAGTATCAATTTGCT
TACCTGTATTCCTTTACATCCTCCTTTTTCTCCTTCTTGATAAATGTATGTAGATTGCGTATATAGTTTC
GTCTACCCTATGAACATATTCCATTTTGTAATTTCGTGTCGTTTCTATTATGAATTTCATTTATAAAGTT
TATGTACAAATATCATAAAAAAAGAGAATCTTTTTAAGCAAGGATTTTCTTAACTTCTTCGGCGACAGCA
TCACCGACTTCGGTGGTACTGTTGGAACCACCTAAATCACCAGTTCTGATACCTGCATCCAAAACCTTTT
TAACTGCATCTTCAATGGCCTTACCTTCTTCAGGCAAGTTCAATGACAATTTCAACATCATTGCAGCAGA
CAAGATAGTGGCGATAGGGTTGACCTTATTCTTTGGCAAATCTGGAGCAGAACCGTGGCATGGTTCGTAC
AAACCAAATGCGGTGTTCTTGTCTGGCAAAGAGGCCAAGGACGCAGATGGCAACAAACCCAAGGAACCTG
GGATAACGGAGGCTTCATCGGAGATGATATCACCAAACATGTTGCTGGTGATTATAATACCATTTAGGTG
GGTTGGGTTCTTAACTAGGATCATGGCGGCAGAATCAATCAATTGATGTTGAACCTTCAATGTAGGGAAT
TCGTTCTTGATGGTTTCCTCCACAGTTTTTCTCCATAATCTTGAAGAGGCCAAAACATTAGCTTTATCCA
AGGACCAAATAGGCAATGGTGGCTCATGTTGTAGGGCCATGAAAGCGGCCATTCTTGTGATTCTTTGCAC
TTCTGGAACGGTGTATTGTTCACTATCCCAAGCGACACCATCACCATCGTCTTCCTTTCTCTTACCAAAG
TAAATACCTCCCACTAATTCTCTGACAACAACGAAGTCAGTACCTTTAGCAAATTGTGGCTTGATTGGAG
ATAAGTCTAAAAGAGAGTCGGATGCAAAGTTACATGGTCTTAAGTTGGCGTACAATTGAAGTTCTTTACG
GATTTTTAGTAAACCTTGTTCAGGTCTAACACTACCGGTACCCCATTTAGGACCACCCACAGCACCTAAC
AAAACGGCATCAGCCTTCTTGGAGGCTTCCAGCGCCTCATCTGGAAGTGGAACACCTGTAGCATCGATAG
CAGCACCACCAATTAAATGATTTTCGAAATCGAACTTGACATTGGAACGAACATCAGAAATAGCTTTAAG
AACCTTAATGGCTTCGGCTGTGATTTCTTGACCAACGTGGTCACCTGGCAAAACGACGATCTTCTTAGGG
GCAGACATTAGAATGGTATATCCTTGAAATATATATATATATATTGCTGAAATGTAAAAGGTAAGAAAAG
TTAGAAAGTAAGACGATTGCTAACCACCTATTGGAAAAAACAATAGGTCCTTAAATAATATTGTCAACTT
CAAGTATTGTGATGCAAGCATTTAGTCATGAACGCTTCTCTATTCTATATGAAAAGCCGGTTCCGGCGCT
CTCACCTTTCCTTTTTCTCCCAATTTTTCAGTTGAAAAAGGTATATGCGTCAGGCGACCTCTGAAATTAA
CAAAAAATTTCCAGTCATCGAATTTGATTCTGTGCGATAGCGCCCCTGTGTGTTCTCGTTATGTTGAGGA
AAAAAATAATGGTTGCTAAGAGATTCGAACTCTTGCATCTTACGATACCTGAGTATTCCCACAGTTAACT
GCGGTCAAGATATTTCTTGAATCAGGCGCCTTAGACCGCTCGGCCAAACAACCAATTACTTGTTGAGAAA
TAGAGTATAATTATCCTATAAATATAACGTTTTTGAACACACATGAACAAGGAAGTACAGGACAATTGAT
TTTGAAGAGAATGTGGATTTTGATGTAATTGTTGGGATTCCATTTTTAATAAGGCAATAATATTAGGTAT
GTAGATATACTAGAAGTTCTCCTCGACCGGTCGATATGCGGTGTGAAATACCGCACAGATGCGTAAGGAG
AAAATACCGCATCAGGAAATTGTAAGCGTTAATATTTTGTTAAAATTCGCGTTAAATTTTTGTTAAATCA
GCTCATTTTTTAACCAATAGGCCGAAATCGGCAAAATCCCTTATAAATCAAAAGAATAGACCGAGATAGG
GT
[37 nt withheld, positions 2593-2629]
AAAGAACGTGGACTCCAACGTCAAAGG
[49 nt withheld, positions 2657-2705]
T
[91 nt withheld, positions 2707-2797]
G
[124 nt withheld, positions 2799-2922]
CCATTCGCCATTCAGGCTGCGCAACTGTTGGGAAGGGCGATCGGTGCGGGCCTCTTCGCTATTACGCCAG
CTGAATTGGAGCGACCTCATGCTATACCTGAGAAAGCAACCTGACCTACAGGAAAGAGTTACTCAAGAAT
AAGAATTTTCGTTTTAAAACCTAAGAGTCACTTTAAAATTTGTATACACTTATTTTTTTTATAACTTATT
TAATAATAAAAATCATAAATCATAAGAAATTCGCTTATTTAGAAGTGTCAACAACGTATCTACCAACGAT
TTGACCCTTTTCCATCTTTTCGTAAATTTCTGGCAAGGTAGACAAGCCGACAACCTTGATTGGAGACTTG
ACCAAACCTCTGGCGAAGAATTGTTAATTAAGAGCTCAGGTAGAATCCAGACCCAGCAGAGGGTTAGGGA
TAGGCTTACCAGATCTCATCGATACTAGTGCGGCCGCCCTTTAGTGAGGGTTGAATTCGAATTTTCAAAA
ATTCTTACTTTTTTTTTGGATGGACGCAAAGAAGTTTAATAATCATATTACATGGCATTACCACCATATA
CATATCCATATACATATCCATATCTAATCTTACTTATATGTTGTGGAAATGTAAAGAGCCCCATTATCTT
AGCCTAAAAAAACCTTCTCTTTGGAACTTTCAGTAATACGCTTAACTGCTCATTGCTATATTGAAGTACG
GATTAGAAGCCGCCGAGCGGGTGACAGCCCTCCGAAGGAAGACTCTCCTCCGTGCGTCCTCGTCTTCACC
GGTCGCGTTCCTGAAACGCAGATGTGCCTCGCGCCGCACTGCTCCGAACAATAAAGATTCTACAATACTA
GCTTTTATGGTTATGAAGAGGAAAAATTGGCAGTAACCTGGCCCCACAAACCTTCAAATGAACGAATCAA
ATTAACAACCATAGGATGATAATGCGATTAGTTTTTTAGCCTTATTTCTGGGGTAATTAATCAGCGAAGC
GATGATTTTTGATCTATTAACAGATATATAAATGCAAAAACTGCATAACCACTTTAACTAATACTTTCAA
CATTTTCGGTTTGTATTACTTCTTATTCAAATGTAATAAAAGTATCAACAAAAAATTGTTAATATACCTC
TATACTTTAACGTCAAGGAGAAAAAACCCCGGATCCGTAATACGACTCACTATAGGGCCCGGGCGTCGAC
ATGCTCGAGTACCCATACGATGTTCCAGATTACGCTTAAGCTTGGTACCGCGGCTAGCTAAGATCCGCTC
TAACCGAAAAGGAAGGAGTTAGACAACCTGAAGTCTAGGTCCCTATTTATTTTTTTATAGTTATGTTAGT
ATTAAGAACGTTATTTATATTTCAAATTTTTCTTTTTTTTCTGTACAGACGCGTGTACGCATGTAACATT
ATACTGAAAACCTTGCTTGAGAAGGTTTTGGGACGCTCGAAGATCCAGCTGCATTAATGAATCGGCCAAC
GCGCGGGGAGAGGCGGTTTGCGTATTGGGCGCTCTTCCGCTTCCTCGCTCACTGACTCGCTGCGCTCGGT
CGTTCGGCTGCGGCGAGCGGTATCAGCTCACTCAAAGGCGGTAATACGGTTATCCACAGAATCAGGGGAT
AACGCAGGAAAGAACATGTGAGCAAAAGGCCAGCAAAAGGCCAGGAACCGTAAAAAGGCCGCGTTGCTGG
CGTTTTTCCATAGGCTCCGCCCCCCTGACGAGCATCACAAAAATCGACGCTCAAGTCAGAGGTGGCGAAA
CCCGACAGGACTATAAAGATACCAGGCGTTTCCCCCTGGAAGCTCCCTCGTGCGCTCTCCTGTTCCGACC
CTGCCGCTTACCGGATACCTGTCCGCCTTTCTCCCTTCGGGAAGCGTGGCGCTTTCTCATAGCTCACGCT
GTAGGTATCTCAGTTCGGTGTAGGTCGTTCGCTCCAAGCTGGGCTGTGTGCACGAACCCCCCGTTCAGCC
CGACCGCTGCGCCTTATCCGGTAACTATCGTCTTGAGTCCAACCCGGTAAGACACGACTTATCGCCACTG
GCAGCAGCCACTGGTAACAGGATTAGCAGAGCGAGGTATGTAGGCGGTGCTACAGAGTTCTTGAAGTGGT
GGCCTAACTACGGCTACACTAGAAGAACAGTATTTGGTATCTGCGCTCTGCTGAAGCCAGTTACCTTCGG
AAAAAGAGTTGGTAGCTCTTGATCCGGCAAACAAACCACCGCTGGTAGCGGTGGTTTTTTTGTTTGCAAG
CAGCAGATTACGCGCAGAAAAAAAGGATCTCAAGAAGATCCTTTGATCTTTTCTACGGGGTCTGACGCTC
AGTGGAACGAAAACTCACGTTAAGGGATTTTGGTCATGAGATTATCAAAAAGGATCTTCACCTAGATCCT
TTTAAATTAAAAATGAAGTTTTAAATCAATCTAAAGTATATATGAGTAAACTTGGTCTGACAGTTACCAA
TGCTTAATCAGTGAGGCACCTATCTCAGCGATCTGTCTATTTCGTTCATCCATAGTTGCCTGACTCCCCG
TCGTGTAGATAACTACGATACGGGAGGGCTTACCATCTGGCCCCAGTGCTGCAATGATACCGCGAGACCC
ACGCTCACCGGCTCCAGATTTATCAGCAATAAACCAGCCAGCCGGAAGGGCCGAGCGCAGAAGTGGTCCT
GCAACTTTATCCGCCTCCATCCAGTCTATTAATTGTTGCCGGGAAGCTAGAGTAAGTAGTTCGCCAGTTA
ATAGTTTGCGCAACGTTGTTGCCATTGCTACAGGCATCGTGGTGTCACGCTCGTCGTTTGGTATGGCTTC
ATTCAGCTCCGGTTCCCAACGATCAAGGCGAGTTACATGATCCCCCATGTTGTGCAAAAAAGCGGTTAGC
TCCTTCGGTCCTCCGATCGTTGTCAGAAGTAAGTTGGCCGCAGTGTTATCACTCATGGTTATGGCAGCAC
TGCATAATTCTCTTACTGTCATGCCATCCGTAAGATGCTTTTCTGTGACTGGTGAGTACTCAACCAAGTC
ATTCTGAGAATAGTGTATGCGGCGACCGAGTTGCTCTTGCCCGGCGTCAATACGGGATAATACCGCGCCA
CATAGCAGAACTTTAAAAGTGCTCATCATTGGAAAACGTTCTTCGGGGCGAAAACTCTCAAGGATCTTAC
CGCTGTTGAGATCCAGTTCGATGTAACCCACTCGTGCACCCAACTGATCTTCAGCATCTTTTACTTTCAC
CAGCGTTTCTGGGTGAGCAAAAACAGGAAGGCAAAATGCCGCAAAAAAGGGAATAAGGGCGACACGGAAA
TGTTGAATACTCATACTCTTCCTTTTTCAATATTATTGAAGCATTTATCAGGGTTATTGTCTCATGAGCG
GATACATATTTGAATGTATTTAGAAAAATAAACAAATAGGGGTTCCGCGCACATTTCCCCGAAAAGTGCC
ACCTGAACGAAGCATCTGTGCTTCATTTTGTAGAACAAAAATGCAACGCGAGAGCGCTAATTTTTCAAAC
AAAGAATCTGAGCTGCATTTTTACAGAACAGAAATGCAACGCGAAAGCGCTATTTTACCAACGAAGAATC
TGTGCTTCATTTTTGTAAAACAAAAATGCAACGCGAGAGCGCTAATTTTTCAAACAAAGAATCTGAGCTG
CATTTTTACAGAACAGAAATGCAACGCGAGAGCGCTATTTTACCAACAAAGAATCTATACTTCTTTTTTG
TTCTACAAAAATGCATCCCGAGAGCGCTATTTTTCTAACAAAGCATCTTAGATTACTTTTTTTCTCCTTT
GTGCGCTCTATAATGCAGTCTCTTGATAACTTTTTGCACTGTAGGTCCGTTAAGGTTAGAAGAAGGCTAC
TTTGGTGTCTATTTTCTCTTCCATAAAAAAAGCCTGACTCCACTTCCCGCGTTTACTGATTACTAGCGAA
GCTGCGGGTGCATTTTTTCAAGATAAAGGCATCCCCGATTATATTCTATACCGATGTGGATTGCGCATAC
TTTGTGAACAGAAAGTGATAGCGTTGATGATTCTTCATTGGTCAGAAAATTATGAACGGTTTCTTCTATT
TTGTCTCTATATACTACGTATAGGAAATGTTTACATTTTCGTATTGTTTTCGATTCACTCTATGAATAGT
TCTTACTACAATTTTTTTGTCTAAAGAGTAATACTAGAGATAAACATAAAAAATGTAGAGGTCGAGTTTA
GATGCAAGTTCAAGGAGCGAAAGGTGGATGGGTAGGTTATATAGGGATATAGCACAGAGATATATAGCAA
AGAGATACTTTTGAGCAATGTTTGTGGAAGCGGTATTCGCAATATTTTAGTAGCTCGTTACAGTCCGGTG
CGTTTTTGGTTTTTTGAAAGTGCGTCTTCAGAGCGCTTTTGGTTTTCAAAAGCGCTCTGAAGTTCCTATA
CTTTCTAGAGAATAGGAACTTCGGAATAGGAACTTCAAAGCGTTTCCGAAAACGAGCGCTTCCGAAAATG
CAACGCGAGCTGCGCACATACAGCTCACTGTTCACGTCGCACCTATATCTGCGTGTTGCCTGTATATATA
TATACATGAGAAGAACGGCATAGTGCGTGTTTATGCTTAAATGCGTACTTATATGCGTCTATTTATGTAG
GATGAAAGGTAGTCTAGTACCTCCTGTGATATTATCCCATTCCATGCGGGGTATCGTATGCTTCCTTCAG
CACTACCCTTTAGCTGTTCTATATGCTGCCACTCCTCAATTGGATTAGTCTCATCCTTCAATGCTATCAT
TTCCTTTGATATTGGATCATACTAAGAAACCATTATTATCATGACATTAACCTATAAAAATAGGCGTATC
ACGAGGCCCTTTCGTC
Features (pLannotate 1.2.2; 21 found; start..end, strand, type, name):
    137..187     +  misc_feature   bom (fragment): basis of mobility region from pBR322
    186..302     +  CDS            NFS1 (fragment): NFS1_YEAST - Also known as SPL1 From Saccharomyces cerevisiae (strain ATCC 204508 / S288c) (Baker's yeast).
    664..1758    -  CDS            LEU2: 3-isopropylmalate dehydrogenase, required for leucine biosynthesis; S. cerevisiae LEU2; yeast auxotrophic marker
   1759..2166    -  promoter       LEU2 promoter: S. cerevisiae LEU2
   2306..2383    -  CDS            YO192_YEAST (fragment): Experimental evidence at protein level: Swiss-Prot protein existence level 1. From Saccharomyces cerevisiae (strain ATCC 204508 / S288c) (Baker's yeast).
   2414..2466    +  misc_feature   bom (fragment): basis of mobility region from pBR322
   2494..2922    -  rep_origin     f1 ori (sequence partly withheld): f1 bacteriophage origin of replication; arrow indicates direction of (+) strand synthesis
   2926..2995    -  CDS            lacZα (fragment): LacZα fragment of β-galactosidase; lacZ fragment
   3001..3166    -  terminator     ADH1 terminator: S. cerevisiae ADH1; transcription terminator for the S. cerevisiae alcohol dehydrogenase 1 (ADH1) gene
   3170..3292    -  CDS            ADH1 (fragment): ADH1_YEAST - Also known as ADC1. Experimental evidence at protein level: Swiss-Prot protein existence level 1. This isozyme preferentially catalyzes the conversion of primary unbranched alcohols to their corresponding aldehydes. Also shows activity toward secondary alcohols. From Saccharomyces cerevisiae (strain ATCC 204508 / S288c) (Baker's yeast).
   3312..3352    -  misc_feature   12Pktag (fragment)
   3405..4069    +  promoter       GAL1,10 promoter: GAL1 and GAL10 genes of S. cerevisiae; divergent inducible promoter, regulated by Gal4
   4080..4098    +  promoter       T7 promoter: promoter for bacteriophage T7 RNA polymerase
   4122..4150    +  CDS            3xHA (fragment): three tandem HA epitope tags
   4175..4364    +  terminator     CYC1 terminator: S. cerevisiae CYC1; transcription terminator for CYC1
   4367..4424    -  CDS            lacI (fragment): lac repressor; lacI; The lac repressor binds to the lac operator to inhibit transcription in E. coli. This inhibition can be relieved by adding lactose or isopropyl-β-D-thiogalactopyranoside (IPTG).
   4607..5195    -  rep_origin     ori: high-copy-number ColE1/pMB1/pBR322/pUC origin of replication
   5366..6226    -  CDS            AmpR: β-lactamase; bla; confers resistance to ampicillin, carbenicillin, and related antibiotics
   6227..6331    -  promoter       AmpR promoter: bla
   6358..7700    -  rep_origin     2μ ori: yeast 2μ plasmid origin of replication
   7768..35      +  CDS            rop (fragment) (across the origin): Rop protein, which maintains plasmids at low copy number; rop
