[The description below was written by a language model from this plasmid's Addgene catalogue record and pLannotate feature annotations shown in this document.]
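Description:
pESC-LEU (V5 and HA) is an empty yeast expression backbone for co-expressing two genes in Saccharomyces cerevisiae, each with its own epitope tag. The catalogue lists pESC-URA as the parent backbone, but the selectable marker recorded and annotated in the sequence is LEU2, with its own promoter, so transformants are selected by leucine prototrophy in leu2 strains. The plasmid is an E. coli–yeast shuttle vector. A 2μ origin provides episomal, multicopy maintenance in yeast. A high-copy ColE1/pUC-type origin and an ampicillin resistance gene (β-lactamase with its native promoter) support propagation in bacteria. An f1 origin is also present, which can allow single-stranded DNA production. The sequenced record is about 7.8 kb.

The expression unit is built around the divergent GAL1,10 promoter, which is regulated by Gal4 and drives galactose-inducible transcription in both directions. On one side, the promoter is followed by a T7 promoter, a cloning region, an HA epitope (annotated as a fragment of a 3xHA feature) and the CYC1 terminator. On the opposite side, it reads toward a short tag sequence annotated as a Pk-tag fragment, which matches the V5 tag named in the record, followed by the ADH1 terminator. Both tags are described as C-terminal, so open reading frames inserted without stop codons are expressed as V5- or HA-tagged fusions that can be detected separately. Other small annotated fragments (bom, rop, lacZα, lacI, NFS1) appear to be backbone or marker-flanking remnants rather than functional elements. No insert is present. The associated publication concerns a system for introducing many different plasmids into a single yeast cell.
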