Addgene plasmid #222486: pESC-LEU (V5 and HA)
Purpose: (Empty Backbone) Co-expression of two genes in yeast with V5 and HA tags and LEU2 selection
Depositing lab: Tetsuo Matsuzaki & Kiyofumi Yamada. Depositing organization: Nagoya University School of Medicine. Publication: A novel plasmid-based experimental system in Saccharomyces cerevisiae that enables the introduction of 10 different plasmids into cells. Dong G, Nakai T, Matsuzaki T. FEBS Open Bio. 2024 Oct 10. doi: 10.1002/2211-5463.13893. PubMed 39387713.
Backbone
  Vector backbone: pESC-URA
  Backbone manufacturer: Agilent Technologies
  Backbone size (bp): 7779
  Vector type: Yeast Expression
  Selectable markers: LEU2
  Tag / fusion protein: V5 (C terminal on backbone); HA (C terminal on backbone)
Growth in bacteria
  Bacterial resistance: Ampicillin, 100 μg/mL
  Growth temperature: 37°C
  Growth strain: DH5alpha
  Copy number: High Copy
Gene/Insert
  Gene/Insert name: None
  Tag / fusion protein: V5 (C terminal on backbone); HA (C terminal on backbone)
Terms and licenses: Academic/Nonprofit Terms; Industry Terms: Not Available to Industry
Depositor comments: Please visit https://doi.org/10.1101/2023.05.01.538886 for bioRxiv preprint.
How to cite: pESC-LEU (V5 and HA) was a gift from Tetsuo Matsuzaki & Kiyofumi Yamada (Addgene plasmid # 222486 ; http://n2t.net/addgene:222486 ; RRID:Addgene_222486)
