>Addgene plasmid #222486 | pESC-LEU (V5 and HA) | depositor partial sequence | sequence record 435769 | LEU2
ATGTCTGCCCCTAAGAAGATCGTCGTTTTGCCAGGTGACCACGTTGGTCAAGAAATCACAGCCGAAGCCA
TTAAGGTTCTTAAAGCTATTTCTGATGTTCGTTCCAATGTCAAGTTCGATTTCGAAAATCATTTAATTGG
TGGTGCTGCTATCGATGCTACAGGTGTCCCACTTCCAGATGAGGCGCTGGAAGCCTCCAAGAAGGTTGAT
GCCGTTTTGTTAGGTGCTGTGGCTGGTCCTAAATGGGGTACCGGTAGTGTTAGACCTGAACAAGGTTTAC
TAAAAATCCGTAAAGAACTTCAATTGTACGCCAACTTAAGACCATGTAACTTTGCATCCGACTCTCTTTT
AGACTTATCTCCAATCAAGCCACAATTTGCTAAAGGTACTGACTTCGTTGTTGTCAGAGAATTAGTGGGA
GGTATTTACTTTGGTAAGAGAAAGGAAGACGATGGTGATGGTGTCGCTTGGGATAGTGAACAATACACCG
TTCCAGAAGTGCAAAGAATCACAAGAATGGCCGCTTTCATGGCCCTACAACATGAGCCACCATTGCCTAT
TTGGTCCTTGGATAAAGCTAATCTTTTGGCCTCTTCAAGATTATGGAGAAAAACTGTGGAGGAAACCATC
AAGAACGAATTCCCTACATTGAAGGTTCAACATCAATTGATTGATTCTGCCGCCATGATCCTAGTTAAGA
ACCCAACCCACCTAAATGGTATTATAATCACCAGCAACATGTTTGGTGATATCATCTCCGATGAAGCCTC
CGTTATCCCAGGTTCCTTGGGTTTGTTGCCATCTGCGTCCTTGGCCTCTTTGCCAGACAAGAACACCGCA
TTTGGTTTGTACGAACCATGCCACGGTTCTGCTCCAGATTTGCCAAAGAATAAGGTTGACCCTATCGCCA
CTATCTTGTCTGCTGCAATGATGTTGAAATTGTCATTGAACTTGCCTGAAGAAGGTAAGGCCATTGAAGA
TGCAGTTAAAAAGGTTTTGGATGCAGGTATCAGAACTGGTGATTTAGGTGGTTCCAACAGTACCACCGAA
GTCGGTGATGCTGTCGCCGAAGAAGTTAAGAAAATCCTTGCTTAA
